>Addgene plasmid #19949 | pGEX-KG-CAND1 | addgene partial sequence | sequence record 26174 | 19949 with pGEX-5
CTGGTTCCGCGTGGATCCCCGGGAATTTCCGGTGGTGGTGGTGGAATTCTAGACTCCATGGTACCCGCCT
CGTACCACATTTCCAATTTGCTGGAAAAAATGACATCCAGCGACAAGGACTTTAGGTTTATGGCTACAAA
TGATTTGATGACGGAACTGCAGAAAGATTCCATCAAGTTGGATGATGATAGTGAAAGGAAAGTAGTGAAA
ATGATTTTGAAGTTATTGGAAGATAAAAATGGAGAGGTACAGAATTTAGCTGTCAAATGTCTTGGTCCTT
TAGTGAGTAAAGTGAAAGAATACCAAGTAGAGACAATTGTAGATACCCTCTGCACTAACATGCTTTCTGA
TAAAGAACAACTTCGAGACATTTCAAGTATTGGTCTTAAAACAGTAATTGGAGAACTTCCTCCAGCTTCC
AGTGGCTCTGCATTAGCTGCTAATGTATGTAAAAAGATTACTGGACGTCTTACAAGTGCAATAGCAAAAC
AGGAAGATGTCTCTGTTCAGCTAGAAGCCTTGGATATTATGGCTGATATGTTGAGCAGGCAAGGAGGACT
TCTTGTTAATTTCCATCCTTCAATTCTGACCTGTCTACTTCCCCAGTTGACCA
