[The description below was written by a language model from this plasmid's Addgene catalogue record.]
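Description:
pGEX-KG-CAND1 is a bacterial expression plasmid built on the pGEX-KG backbone (about 5 kb without insert) for producing human CAND1 as a glutathione S-transferase fusion protein in E. coli. It is maintained as a high-copy plasmid under ampicillin selection. No feature table accompanies the record, so details such as the replication origin or any repressor gene carried on the backbone are not explicitly documented here.

The insert is an approximately 3.7 kb fragment encoding CAND1 (cullin-associated and neddylation-dissociated 1, also known as TIP120, TIP120A, p120 or KIAA0829), placed downstream of the backbone-encoded GST so that the tag sits at the N terminus of the fusion. It was introduced by restriction cloning, with the 5′ NcoI site preserved and the 3′ XhoI site destroyed in the process. Expression is driven by the tac promoter, a hybrid trp/lac promoter that is strong in E. coli and typically induced with IPTG. The GST moiety allows the fusion protein to be captured on glutathione resin, both for affinity purification and for pull-down style binding assays.

The associated study concerns CAND1 as an inhibitor of CUL1–SKP1 binding and of SCF ubiquitin ligases, and its dissociation from CUL1 upon NEDD8 modification. The plasmid is therefore suited to generating recombinant GST-CAND1 for in vitro work on cullin binding, SCF complex assembly and the effects of neddylation, although the record does not spell out the specific experiments in which it was used.
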