Addgene plasmid #19949: pGEX-KG-CAND1
Depositing lab: Yue Xiong. Depositing organization: University of North Carolina at Chapel Hill. Publication: NEDD8 modification of CUL1 dissociates p120(CAND1), an inhibitor of CUL1-SKP1 binding and SCF ligases. Liu J, Furukawa M, Matsumoto T, Xiong Y. Mol Cell. 2002 Dec . 10(6):1511-8. 10.1016/S1097-2765(02)00783-9 PubMed 12504025.
Backbone
  Vector backbone: pGEX-KG
  Backbone manufacturer: ATCC
  Backbone size w/o insert (bp): 5006
  Vector type: Bacterial Expression
Growth in bacteria
  Bacterial resistance: Ampicillin, 100 μg/mL
  Growth temperature: 37°C
  Growth strain: DH5alpha
  Copy number: High Copy
Gene/Insert
  Gene/Insert name: CAND1 (cullin-associated and neddylation-dissociated 1) (alt names: KIAA0829; TIP120; p120)
  Species: H. sapiens (human)
  Insert size (bp): 3700
  GenBank ID: NM_018448
  Entrez Gene: CAND1 (a.k.a. TIP120, TIP120A)
  Promoter: tac
  Tag / fusion protein: GST (N terminal on backbone)
  Cloning method: Restriction Enzyme; 5′ cloning site NcoI (not destroyed); 3′ cloning site XhoI (destroyed during cloning)
  Sequencing primers: 5′ pGEX5; 3′ pGEX3
Terms and licenses: Academic/Nonprofit Terms; Industry Terms: Not Available to Industry
How to cite: pGEX-KG-CAND1 was a gift from Yue Xiong (Addgene plasmid # 19949 ; http://n2t.net/addgene:19949 ; RRID:Addgene_19949)
